>Addgene plasmid #183759 | Bxb1_miRFP703 | addgene full sequence | sequence record 363150 | Addgene NGS Result
GGACAGTAGTCATGGTTGATGGGCTGCCTGTATCGAGTGGTGATTTTGTGCCGAGCTGCCGGTCGGGGAG
CTGTTGGCTGGCTGGTGGCAGGATATATTGTGGTGTAAACAAATTGACGCTTAGACAACTTAATAACACA
TTGCGGACGTTTTTAATGTACTGGGGTTGAACACTCTGTGCCATTGGCTCCGGTGCCCGTCAGTGGGCAG
AGCGCACATCGCCCACAGTCCCCGAGAAGTTGGGGGGAGGGGTCGGCAATTGAACCGGTGCCTAGAGAAG
GTGGCGCGGGGTAAACTGGGAAAGTGATGTCGTGTACTGGCTCCGCCTTTTTCCCGAGGGTGGGGGAGAA
CCGTATATAAGTGCAGTAGTCGCCGTGAACGTTCTTTTTCGCAACGGGTTTGCCGCCAGAACACAGGTAA
GTGCCGTGTGTGGTTCCCGCGGGCCTGGCCTCTTTACGGGTTATGGCCCTTGCGTGCCTTGAATTACTTC
CACCTGGCTGCAGTACGTGATTCTTGATCCCGAGCTTCGGGTTGGAAGTGGGTGGGAGAGTTCGAGGCCT
TGCGCTTAAGGAGCCCCTTCGCCTCGTGCTTGAGTTGAGGCCTGGCCTGGGCGCTGGGGCCGCCGCGTGC
GAATCTGGTGGCACCTTCGCGCCTGTCTCGCTGCTTTCGATAAGTCTCTAGCCATTTAAAATTTTTGATG
ACCTGCTGCGACGCTTTTTTTCTGGCAAGATAGTCTTGTAAATGCGGGCCAAGATCTGCACACTGGTATT
TCGGTTTTTGGGGCCGCGGGCGGCGACGGGGCCCGTGCGTCCCAGCGCACATGTTCGGCGAGGCGGGGCC
TGCGAGCGCGGCCACCGAGAATCGGACGGGGGTAGTCTCAAGCTGGCCGGCCTGCTCTGGTGCCTGGCCT
CGCGCCGCCGTGTATCGCCCCGCCCTGGGCGGCAAGGCTGGCCCGGTCGGCACCAGTTGCGTGAGCGGAA
AGATGGCCGCTTCCCGGCCCTGCTGCAGGGAGCTCAAAATGGAGGACGCGGCGCTCGGGAGAGCGGGCGG
GTGAGTCACCCACACAAAGGAAAAGGGCCTTTCCGTCCTCAGCCGTCGCTTCATGTGACTCCACGGAGTA
CCGGGCGCCGTCCAGGCACCTCGATTAGTTCTCGAGCTTTTGGAGTACGTCGTCTTTAGGTTGGGGGGAG
GGGTTTTATGCGATGGAGTTTCCCCACACTGAGTGGGTGGAGACTGAAGTTAGGCCAGCTTGGCACTTGA
TGTAATTCTCCTTGGAATTTGCCCTTTTTGAGTTTGGATCTTGGTTCATTCTCAAGCCTCAGACAGTGGT
TCAAAGTTTTTTTCTTCCATTTCAGGTGTCGTGAGGAATTCGCCACCATGGCCGGCTTGTCGACGACGGC
GGTCTCCGTCGTCAGGATCATCCGGATCCATAACTTCGTATAGCATACATTATACGAAGTTATCATGATA
TTCGGCAAGCAGGCATCGTAGCTGCCGATGTATCACCTCTCGCAAGGTTTTGACGGGTTTACTAGAATTC
GAGCTCGGAGACTAACTACGGTGAAAGAGACTTAGAAGGAGATTGAGAGATACTGGAGTTCCGCGTTACA
TAACTTACGGTAAATGGCCCGCCTGGCTGACCGCCCAACGACCCCCGCCCATTGACGTCAATAATGACGT
ATGTTCCCATAGTAACGCCAATAGGGACTTTCCATTGACGTCAATGGGTGGAGTATTTACGGTAAACTGC
CCACTTGGCAGTACATCAAGTGTATCATATGCCAAGTACGCCCCCTATTGACGTCAATGACGGTAAATGG
CCCGCCTGGCATTATGCCCAGTACATGACCTTATGGGACTTTCCTACTTGGCAGTACATCTACGTATTAG
TCATCGCTATTACCATGGTCGAGGTGAGCCCCACGTTCTGCTTCACTCTCCCCATCTCCCCCCCCTCCCC
ACCCCCAATTTTGTATTTATTTATTTTTTAATTATTTTGTGCAGCGATGGGGGCGGGGGGGGGGSNNNNN
GGGCGGGGCGAGGCGGAGAGGTGCGGCGGCAGCCAATCAGAGCGGCGCGCTCCGAAAGTTTCCTTTTATG
GCGAGGCGGCGGCGGCGGCGGCCCTATAAAAAGCGAAGCGCGCGGCGGGCGGGAGTCGCTGCGCGCTGCC
TTCGCCCCGTGCCCCGCTCCGCCGCCGCCTCGCGCCGCCCGCCCCGGCTCTGACTGACCGCGTTACTCCC
ACAGGTGAGCGGGCGGGACGGCCCTTCTCCTCCGGGCTGTAATTAGCGCTTGGTTTAATGACGGCTTGTT
TCTTTTCTGTGGCTGCGTGAAAGCCTTGAGGGGCTCCGGGAGGGCCCTTTGTGCGGGGGGAGCGGCTCGG
GGGGTGCGTGCGTGTGTGTGTGCGTGGGGAGCGCCGCGTGCGGCTCCGCGCTGCCCGGCGGCTGTGAGCG
CTGCGGGCGCGGCGCGGGGCTTTGTGCGCTCCGCAGTGTGCGCGAGGGGAGCGCGGCCGGGGGCGGTGCC
CCGCGGTGCGGGGGGGGCTGCGAGGGGAACAAAGGCTGCGTGCGGGGTGTGTGCGTGGGGGGGTGAGCAG
GGGGTGTGGGCGCGTCGGTCGGGCTGCAACCCCCCCTGCACCCCCCTCCCCGAGTTGCTGAGCACGGCCC
GGCTTCGGGTGCGGGGCTCCGTACGGGGCGTGGCGCGGGGCTCGCCGTGCCGGGCGGGGGGTGGCGGCAG
GTGGGGGTGCCGGGCGGGGCGGGGCCGCCTCGGGCCGGGGAGGGCTCGGGGGAGGGGCGCGGCGGCCCCC
GGAGCGCCGGCGGCTGTCGAGGCGCGGCGAGCCGCAGCCATTGCCTTTTATGGTAATCGTGCGAGAGGGC
GCAGGGACTTCCTTTGTCCCAAATCTGTGCGGAGCCGAAATCTGGGAGGCGCCGCCGCACCCCCTCTAGC
GGGCGCGGGGCGAAGCGGTGCGGCGCCGGCAGGAAGGAAATGGGCGGGGAGGGCCTTCGTGCGTCGCCGC
GCCGCCGTCCCCTTCTCCCTCTCCAGCCTCGGGGCTGTCCGCGGGGGGACGGCTGCCTTCGGGGGGGACG
GGGCAGGGCGGGGTTCGGCTTCTGGCGTGTGACCGGCGGCTCTAGAGCCTCTGCTAACCATGTTCATGCC
TTCTTCTTTTTCCTACAGCTCCTGGGCAACGTGCTGGTTATTGTGCTGTCTCATCATTTTGGCAAAGAAT
TCCGATCGCGCCACCATGGGCTGCGTGTGCAGCAGCAACCCCGAGCTACCGGTCGCCACAATGGTAGCAG
GTCATGCCTCTGGCAGCCCCGCATTCGGGACCGCCTCTCATTCGAATTGCGAACATGAAGAGATCCACCT
CGCCGGCTCGATCCAGCCGCATGGCGCGCTTCTGGTCGTCAGCGAACATGATCATCGCGTCATCCAGGCC
AGCGCCAACGCCGCGGAATTTCTGAATCTCGGAAGCGTACTCGGCGTTCCGCTCGCCGAGATCGACGGCG
ATCTGTTGATCAAGATCCTGCCGCATCTCGATCCCACCGCCGAAGGCATGCCGGTCGCGGTGCGCTGCCG
GATCGGCAATCCCTCTACGGAGTACTGCGGTCTGATGCATCGGCCTCCGGAAGGCGGGCTGATCATCGAA
CTCGAACGTGCCGGCCCGTCGATCGATCTGTCAGGCACGCTGGCGCCGGCGCTGGAGCGGATCCGCACGG
CGGGTTCACTGCGCGCGCTGTGCGATGACACCGTGCTGCTGTTTCAGCAGTGCACCGGCTACGACCGGGT
GATGGTGTATCGTTTCGATGAGCAAGGCCACGGCCTGGTATTCTCCGAGTGCCATGTGCCTGGGCTCGAA
TCCTATTTCGGCAACCGCTATCCGTCGTCGCTGGTCCCGCAGATGGCGCGGCAGCTGTACGTGCGGCAGC
GCGTCCGCGTGCTGGTCGACGTCACCTATCAGCCGGTGCCGCTGGAGCCGCGGCTGTCGCCGCTGACCGG
GCGCGATCTCGACATGTCGGGCTGCTTCCTGCGCTCGATGTCGCCGATCCATCTGCAGTTCCTGAAGGAC
ATGGGCGTGCGCGCCACCCTGGCGGTGTCGCTGGTGGTCGGCGGCAAGCTGTGGGGCCTGGTTGTCTGTC
ACCATTATCTGCCGCGCTTCATCCGTTTCGAGCTGCGGGCGATCTGCAAACGGCTCGCCGAAAGGATCGC
GACGCGGATCACCGCGCTTGAGAGCTAAGCGGCCGCGACTCTAGATCATAATCAGCCATACCACATTTGT
AGAGGTTTTACTTGCTTTAAAAAACCTCCCACACCTCCCCCTGAACCTGAAACATAAAATGAATGCAATT
GTTGTTGTTAACTTGTTTATTGCAGCTTATAATGGTTACAAATAAAGCAATAGCATCACAAATTTCACAA
ATAAAGCATTTTTTTCACTGCATTCTAGTTGTGGTTTGTCCAAACTCATCAATGTATCTTAAGGCGCTTT
ACGAGGATGCACATGTGACCGAGGGAGGAGCTGCAAGAACTCTTCCTCACGATAACTTCGTATAGGAGAC
TTTATACGAAGTTAAGCGCTCACTGGCCGTCGTTTTACAGGGACACGAAGTGATCCGTTTAAACTATCAG
TGTTTGACAGGATATATTGGCGGGTAAACCTAAGAGAAAAGAGCGTTTATTAGAATAATCGGATATTTAA
AAGGGCGTGAAAAGGTTTATCCGTTCGTCCATTTGTATGTGCCAGCCGCCTTTGCGACGCTCACCGGGCT
GGTTGCCCTCGCCGCTGGGCTGGCGGCCGTCTATGGCCCTGCAAACGCGCCAGAAACGCCGTCGAAGCCG
TGTGCGAGACACCGCGGCCGCCGGCGTTGTGGATACCTCGCGGAAAACTTGGCCCTCACTGACAGATGAG
GGGCGGACGTTGACACTTGAGGGGCCGACTCACCCGGCGCGGCGTTGACAGATGAGGGGCAGGCTCGATT
TCGGCCGGCGACGTGGAGCTGGCCAGCCTCGCAAATCGGCGAAAACGCCTGATTTTACGCGAGTTTCCCA
CAGATGATGTGGACAAGCCTGGGGATAAGTGCCCTGCGGTATTGACACTTGAGGGGCGCGACTACTGACA
GATGAGGGGCGCGATCCTTGACACTTGAGGGGCAGAGTGCTGACAGATGAGGGGCGCACCTATTGACATT
TGAGGGGCTGTCCACAGGCAGAAAATCCAGCATTTGCAAGGGTTTCCGCCCGTTTTTCGGCCACCGCTAA
CCTGTCTTTTAACCTGCTTTTAAACCAATATTTATAAACCTTGTTTTTAACCAGGGCTGCGCCCTGTGCG
CGTGACCGCGCACGCCGAAGGGGGGTGCCCCCCCTTCTCGAACCCTCCCGGCCCGCTAACGCGGGCCTCC
CATCCCCCCAGGGGCTGCGCCCCTCGGCCGCGAACGGCCTCACCCCAAAAATGGCAGCGCTGGCCAATTC
CCGAGTGCGCGGAACCCCTATTTGTTTATTTTTCTAAATACATTCAAATATGTATCCGCTCATGAGACAA
TAACCCTGATAAATGCTTCAATAATATTGAAAAAGGAAGAGTATGGCTAAAATGAGAATATCACCGGAAT
TGAAAAAACTGATCGAAAAATACCGCTGCGTAAAAGATACGGAAGGAATGTCTCCTGCTAAGGTATATAA
GCTGGTGGGAGAAAATGAAAACCTATATTTAAAAATGACGGACAGCCGGTATAAAGGGACCACCTATGAT
GTGGAACGGGAAAAGGACATGATGCTATGGCTGGAAGGAAAGCTGCCTGTTCCAAAGGTCCTGCACTTTG
AACGGCATGATGGCTGGAGCAATCTGCTCATGAGTGAGGCCGATGGCGTCCTTTGCTCGGAAGAGTATGA
AGATGAACAAAGCCCTGAAAAGATTATCGAGCTGTATGCGGAGTGCATCAGGCTCTTTCACTCCATCGAC
ATATCGGATTGTCCCTATACGAATAGCTTAGACAGCCGCTTAGCCGAATTGGATTACTTACTGAATAACG
ATCTGGCCGATGTGGATTGCGAAAACTGGGAAGAGGACACTCCATTTAAAGATCCGCGCGAGCTGTATGA
TTTTTTAAAGACGGAAAAGCCCGAAGAGGAACTTGTCTTTTCCCACGGCGACCTGGGAGACAGCAACATC
TTTGTGAAAGATGGCAAAGTAAGTGGCTTTATTGATCTTGGGAGAAGCGGCAGGGCGGACAAGTGGTATG
ACATTGCCTTCTGCGTCCGGTCGCTCAGGGAGGATATCGGGGAAGAACAGTATGTCGAGCTATTTTTTGA
CTTACTGGGGATCAAGCCTGATTGGGAGAAAATAAAATATTATATTTTACTGGATGAATTGTTTTAGCTG
TCAGACCAAGTTTACTCATATATACTTTAGATTGATTTAAAACTTCATTTTTAATTTAAAAGGATCTAGG
TGAAGATCCTTTTTGATAATCTCATGACCAAAATCCCTTAACGTGAGTTTTCGTTCCACTGAGCGTCAGA
CCCCGTAGAAAAGATCAAAGGATCTTCTTGAGATCCTTTTTTTCTGCGCGTAATCTGCTGCTTGCAAACA
AAAAAACCACCGCTACCAGCGGTGGTTTGTTTGCCGGATCAAGAGCTACCAACTCTTTTTCCGAAGGTAA
CTGGCTTCAGCAGAGCGCAGATACCAAATACTGTTCTTCTAGTGTAGCCGTAGTTAGGCCACCACTTCAA
GAACTCTGTAGCACCGCCTACATACCTCGCTCTGCTAATCCTGTTACCAGTGGCTGCTGCCAGTGGCGAT
AAGTCGTGTCTTACCGGGTTGGACTCAAGACGATAGTTACCGGATAAGGCGCAGCGGTCGGGCTGAACGG
GGGGTTCGTGCACACAGCCCAGCTTGGAGCGAACGACCTACACCGAACTGAGATACCTACAGCGTGAGCT
ATGAGAAAGCGCCACGCTTCCCGAAGGGAGAAAGGCGGACAGGTATCCGGTAAGCGGCAGGGTCGGAACA
GGAGAGCGCACGAGGGAGCTTCCAGGGGGAAACGCCTGGTATCTTTATAGTCCTGTCGGGTTTCGCCACC
TCTGACTTGAGCGTCGATTTTTGTGATGCTCGTCAGGGGGGCGGAGCCTATGGAAAAACGCCAGCAACGC
GGCCTTTTTACGGTTCCTGGCAGATCCTAGATGTGGCGCAACGATGCCGGCGACAAGCAGGAGCGCACCG
ACTTCTTCCGCATCAAGTGTTTTGGCTCTCAGGCCGAGGCCCACGGCAAGTATTTGGGCAAGGGGTCGCT
GGTATTCGTGCAGGGCAAGATTCGGAATACCAAGTACGAGAAGGACGGCCAGACGGTCTACGGGACCGAC
TTCATTGCCGATAAGGTGGATTATCTGGACACCAAGGCACCAGGCGGGTCAAATCAGGAATAAGGGCACA
TTGCCCCGGCGTGAGTCGGGGCAATCCCGCAAGGAGGGTGAATGAATCGGACGTTTGACCGGAAGGCATA
CAGGCAAGAACTGATCGACGCGGGGTTTTCCGCCGAGGATGCCGAAACCATCGCAAGCCGCACCGTCATG
CGTGCGCCCCGCGAAACCTTCCAGTCCGTCGGCTCGATGGTCCAGCAAGCTACGGCCAAGATCGAGCGCG
ACAGCGTGCAACTGGCTCCCCCTGCCCTGCCCGCGCCATCGGCCGCCGTGGAGCGTTCGCGTCGTCTTGA
ACAGGAGGCGGCAGGTTTGGCGAAGTCGATGACCATCGACACGCGAGGAACTATGACGACCAAGAAGCGA
AAAACCGCCGGCGAGGACCTGGCAAAACAGGTCAGCGAGGCCAAGCAGGCCGCGTTGCTGAAACACACGA
AGCAGCAGATCAAGGAAATGCAGCTTTCCTTGTTCGATATTGCGCCGTGGCCGGACACGATGCGAGCGAT
GCCAAACGACACGGCCCGCTCTGCCCTGTTCACCACGCGCAACAAGAAAATCCCGCGCGAGGCGCTGCAA
AACAAGGTCATTTTCCACGTCAACAAGGACGTGAAGATCACCTACACCGGCGTCGAGCTGCGGGCCGACG
ATGACGAACTGGTGTGGCAGCAGGTGTTGGAGTACGCGAAGCGCACCCCTATCGGCGAGCCGATCACCTT
CACGTTCTACGAGCTTTGCCAGGACCTGGGCTGGTCGATCAATGGCCGGTATTACACGAAGGCCGAGGAA
TGCCTGTCGCGCCTACAGGCGACGGCGATGGGCTTCACGTCCGACCGCGTTGGGCACCTGGAATCGGTGT
CGCTGCTGCACCGCTTCCGCGTCCTGGACCGTGGCAAGAAAACGTCCCGTTGCCAGGTCCTGATCGACGA
GGAAATCGTCGTGCTGTTTGCTGGCGACCACTACACGAAATTCATATGGGAGAAGTACCGCAAGCTGTCG
CCGACGGCCCGACGGATGTTCGACTATTTCAGCTCGCACCGGGAGCCGTACCCGCTCAAGCTGGAAACCT
TCCGCCTCATGTGCGGATCGGATTCCACCCGCGTGAAGAAGTGGCGCGAGCAGGTCGGCGAAGCCTGCGA
AGAGTTGCGAGGCAGCGGCCTGGTGGAACACGCCTGGGTCAATGATGACCTGGTGCATTGCAAACGCTAG
GGCCTTGTGGGGTCAGTTCCGGCTGGGGGTTCAGCAGCCCCTGCTCGGATCTGTTGGACC
Features (pLannotate 1.2.2; 21 found; start..end, strand, type, name):
     86..110     +  misc_feature   LB T-DNA repeat: left border repeat from nopaline C58 T-DNA
    186..1364    +  promoter       EF-1α promoter: strong constitutive promoter for human elongation factor EF-1α
   1430..1463    +  protein_bind   loxP: Cre-mediated recombination occurs in the 8-bp core sequence (GCATACAT). Cre recombinase
   1464..1488    -  CDS            NeoR/KanR (fragment): aminoglycoside phosphotransferase confers resistance to neomycin, kanamycin, and G418 (Geneticin®)
   1604..1907    +  enhancer       CMV enhancer: human cytomegalovirus immediate early enhancer
   1909..2024    +  promoter       chicken β-actin promoter (fragment): No description available
   2031..2151    +  promoter       chicken β-actin promoter (fragment): No description available
   2152..3168    +  intron         chimeric intron: chimera between introns from chicken β-actin and rabbit β-globin
   3166..3222    +  CDS            HBB (fragment): HBB_LEPEU - Experimental evidence at protein level: Swiss-Prot protein existence level 1. Involved in oxygen transport from the lung to the various peripheral tissues. From Lepus europaeus (European hare).
   3281..4228    +  CDS            ORF frame 1: bright monomeric near-infrared fluorescent protein engineered from a bacterial phytochrome, with an emission maximum of 703 nm (Shcherbakova et al., 2016)
   4244..4327    +  CDS            large T antigen (fragment): large T antigen from SV40 (simian virus 40)
   4350..4471    +  polyA_signal   SV40 poly(A) signal: SV40 polyadenylation signal
   4508..4531    +  CDS            PuroR (fragment): puromycin N-acetyltransferase; pac from Streptomyces; confers resistance to puromycin
   4532..4564    +  protein_bind   lox2272: Cre-mediated recombination occurs in the 8-bp core sequence (GGATACTT). lox2272 sites are compatible with each other, but incompatible with loxP or loxN sites (Lee and Saito, 1988). Cre recombinase
   4570..4589    +  CDS            lacZα (fragment): LacZα fragment of β-galactosidase; lacZ fragment
   4625..4649    +  misc_feature   RB T-DNA repeat: right border repeat from nopaline C58 T-DNA
   4746..5377    +  rep_origin     oriV: incP origin of replication
   5468..5572    +  promoter       AmpR promoter: bla
   5573..6367    +  CDS            KanR: aminoglycoside phosphotransferase; aphA-3; confers resistance to kanamycin
   6538..7126    +  rep_origin     ori: high-copy-number ColE1/pMB1/pBR322/pUC origin of replication
   7462..8607    +  CDS            trfA: TRFA_ECOLX - Experimental evidence at protein level: Swiss-Prot protein existence level 1. Also involved in plasmid copy number control, promoting intermolecular coupling of protein bound iterons at oriV, which inhibits replication initiation. From Escherichia coli.
