[The description below was written by a language model from this plasmid's Addgene catalogue record and pLannotate feature annotations shown in this document.]
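Description:
Bxb1_miRFP703 is a roughly 8.7 kb donor plasmid for Bxb1 integrase-mediated insertion of a fluorescent reporter transcription unit into mammalian genomes. It was developed as part of a platform for targeting DNA payloads into human pluripotent stem cells. It is catalogued as a mammalian expression vector on a pBR322/pUC-type backbone and is propagated in E. coli at high copy under kanamycin selection. The feature table shows a KanR gene (aphA-3) driven by the AmpR promoter and a ColE1/pUC origin. It also shows an incP oriV with its trfA replication initiator gene and nopaline-type T-DNA left and right border repeats. These point to a backbone derived from a broad-host-range binary vector, although the record assigns them no role here.

The payload is miRFP703, a monomeric near-infrared fluorescent protein engineered from a bacterial phytochrome. It is fused to an Lck lipidation signal that directs it to the membrane. Expression is driven by a CAG-type arrangement of CMV enhancer, chicken β-actin promoter and chimeric intron, and is terminated by an SV40 poly(A) signal. Upstream of this unit are a separate EF-1α promoter and a loxP site, and a lox2272 site lies downstream of the cassette. Because these two lox variants are mutually incompatible, each could pair only with a matching site elsewhere, such as in a genomic landing pad, possibly allowing Cre-mediated removal of auxiliary sequences after integration. The record does not state this, nor does it say what the EF-1α promoter drives. The short NeoR, PuroR, lacZα and large T antigen hits are small fragments and most likely cloning remnants. The Bxb1 attachment site implied by the stated purpose is not annotated in the feature table.
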