Addgene plasmid #183759: Bxb1_miRFP703
Purpose: Bxb1-specific donor plasmid for intergrating a transcription unit for expression of membrane-localised miRFP703
Depositing lab: Richard Davis. Depositing organization: Leiden University Medical Center. Publication: STRAIGHT-IN enables high-throughput targeting of large DNA payloads in human pluripotent stem cells. Blanch-Asensio A, Grandela C, Brandao KO, de Korte T, Mei H, Ariyurek Y, Yiangou L, Mol MPH, van Meer BJ, Kloet SL, Mummery CL, Davis RP. Cell Rep Methods. 2022 Sep 22;2(10):100300. doi: 10.1016/j.crmeth.2022.100300. eCollection 2022 Oct 24. PubMed 36313798.
Backbone
  Vector backbone: pBR322/pUC
  Backbone size w/o insert (bp): 4300
  Total vector size (bp): 8700
  Vector type: Mammalian Expression
Growth in bacteria
  Bacterial resistance: Kanamycin, 50 μg/mL
  Growth temperature: 37°C
  Growth strain: DH5alpha
  Copy number: High Copy
Gene/Insert
  Gene/Insert name: miRFP703
  Species: Synthetic
  Insert size (bp): 950
  Tag / fusion protein: Lck lipidation signal
Terms and licenses: Academic/Nonprofit Terms; Industry Terms: Not Available to Industry
How to cite: Bxb1_miRFP703 was a gift from Richard Davis (Addgene plasmid # 183759 ; http://n2t.net/addgene:183759 ; RRID:Addgene_183759)
